>Addgene plasmid #104140 | pSF4 TetCMV 5'TOP intron Renilla-STOP 24xPP7 1xfirefly-siRNA xrRNA12 24xMS2 SV40 CTE polyA | depositor full sequence | sequence record 197233 | pSF4 TetCMV 5'TOP intron Renilla-STOP 24xPP7 1xfirefly-siRNA xrRNA12 24xMS2 SV40 CTE polyA sequence 11039 bps
GCGTAATCATGGTCATAGCTGTTTCCTGTGTGAAATTGTTATCCGCTCACAATTCCACACAACATACGAG
CCGGAAGCATAAAGTGTAAAGCCTGGGGTGCCTAATGAGTGAGCTAACTCACATTAATTGCGTTGCGCTC
ACTGCCCGCTTTCCAGTCGGGAAACCTGTCGTGCCAGCTGCATTAATGAATCGGCCAACGCGCGGGGAGA
GGCGGTTTGCGTATTGGGCGCTCTTCCGCTTCCTCGCTCACTGACTCGCTGCGCTCGGTCGTTCGGCTGC
GGCGAGCGGTATCAGCTCACTCAAAGGCGGTAATACGGTTATCCACAGAATCAGGGGATAACGCAGGAAA
GAACATGTGAGCAAAAGGCCAGCAAAAGGCCAGGAACCGTAAAAAGGCCGCGTTGCTGGCGTTTTTCCAT
AGGCTCCGCCCCCCTGACGAGCATCACAAAAATCGACGCTCAAGTCAGAGGTGGCGAAACCCGACAGGAC
TATAAAGATACCAGGCGTTTCCCCCTGGAAGCTCCCTCGTGCGCTCTCCTGTTCCGACCCTGCCGCTTAC
CGGATACCTGTCCGCCTTTCTCCCTTCGGGAAGCGTGGCGCTTTCTCAATGCTCACGCTGTAGGTATCTC
AGTTCGGTGTAGGTCGTTCGCTCCAAGCTGGGCTGTGTGCACGAACCCCCCGTTCAGCCCGACCGCTGCG
CCTTATCCGGTAACTATCGTCTTGAGTCCAACCCGGTAAGACACGACTTATCGCCACTGGCAGCAGCCAC
TGGTAACAGGATTAGCAGAGCGAGGTATGTAGGCGGTGCTACAGAGTTCTTGAAGTGGTGGCCTAACTAC
GGCTACACTAGAAGGACAGTATTTGGTATCTGCGCTCTGCTGAAGCCAGTTACCTTCGGAAAAAGAGTTG
GTAGCTCTTGATCCGGCAAACAAACCACCGCTGGTAGCGGTGGTTTTTTTGTTTGCAAGCAGCAGATTAC
GCGCAGAAAAAAAGGATCTCAAGAAGATCCTTTGATCTTTTCTACGGGGTCTGACGCTCAGTGGAACGAA
AACTCACGTTAAGGGATTTTGGTCATGAGATTATCAAAAAGGATCTTCACCTAGATCCTTTTAAATTAAA
AATGAAGTTTTAAATCAATCTAAAGTATATATGAGTAAACTTGGTCTGACAGTTACCAATGCTTAATCAG
TGAGGCACCTATCTCAGCGATCTGTCTATTTCGTTCATCCATAGTTGCCTGACTCCCCGTCGTGTAGATA
ACTACGATACGGGAGGGCTTACCATCTGGCCCCAGTGCTGCAATGATACCGCGAGACCCACGCTCACCGG
CTCCAGATTTATCAGCAATAAACCAGCCAGCCGGAAGGGCCGAGCGCAGAAGTGGTCCTGCAACTTTATC
CGCCTCCATCCAGTCTATTAATTGTTGCCGGGAAGCTAGAGTAAGTAGTTCGCCAGTTAATAGTTTGCGC
AACGTTGTTGCCATTGCTACAGGCATCGTGGTGTCACGCTCGTCGTTTGGTATGGCTTCATTCAGCTCCG
GTTCCCAACGATCAAGGCGAGTTACATGATCCCCCATGTTGTGCAAAAAAGCGGTTAGCTCCTTCGGTCC
TCCGATCGTTGTCAGAAGTAAGTTGGCCGCAGTGTTATCACTCATGGTTATGGCAGCACTGCATAATTCT
CTTACTGTCATGCCATCCGTAAGATGCTTTTCTGTGACTGGTGAGTACTCAACCAAGTCATTCTGAGAAT
AGTGTATGCGGCGACCGAGTTGCTCTTGCCCGGCGTCAATACGGGATAATACCGCGCCACATAGCAGAAC
TTTAAAAGTGCTCATCATTGGAAAACGTTCTTCGGGGCGAAAACTCTCAAGGATCTTACCGCTGTTGAGA
TCCAGTTCGATGTAACCCACTCGTGCACCCAACTGATCTTCAGCATCTTTTACTTTCACCAGCGTTTCTG
GGTGAGCAAAAACAGGAAGGCAAAATGCCGCAAAAAAGGGAATAAGGGCGACACGGAAATGTTGAATACT
CATACTCTTCCTTTTTCAATATTATTGAAGCATTTATCAGGGTTATTGTCTCATGAGCGGATACATATTT
GAATGTATTTAGAAAAATAAACAAATAGGGGTTCCGCGCACATTTCCCCGAAAAGTGCCACCTGACGTCT
AAGAAACCATTATTATCATGACATTAACCTATAAAAATAGGCGTATCACGAGGCCCTTTCGTCATCGCGC
GTTTCGGTGATGACGGTGAAAACCTCTGACACATGCAGCTCCCGGAGACGGTCACAGCTTGTCTGTAAGC
GGATGCCGGGAGCAGACAAGCCCGTCAGGGCGCGTCAGCGGGTGTTGGCGGGTGTCGGGGCTGGCTTAAC
TATGCGGCATCAGAGCAGATTGTACTGAGAGTGCACCATATGCGGTGTGAAATACCGCACAGATGCGTAA
GGAGAAAATACCGCATCAGGCGCCATTCGCCATTCAGGCTGCGCAACTGTTGGGAAGGGCGATCGGTGCG
GGCCTCTTCGCTATTACGCCAGCTGGCGAAAGGGGGATGTGCTGCAAGGCGATTAAGTTGGGTAACGCCA
GGGTTTTCCCAGTCACGACGTTGTAAAACGACGGCCAGTGAATTAATTCCAAGCTAAGTGAAAGACTCTG
TCTCAAAAACCAACCTGACACCTGAGCCGGAGCGTTGGCTCTCACTACCATAGAATATTTTTTCACAACA
CACACACACACACACACACACACACACACACACACACACACACAGTCATACACATAGACACAGTCACACA
CACACACATGCACACACACACACACACACTCACACACACACATACATACACACATTCACACACACCCATA
CACACATTTTCACAGTCACACACACAAACACAATCACACACACACACATCAATCAATCAATCAATCAATA
TACCAAAAATGATAGCTCATACCTGTAATCTTAGATGTGGGAAGGCTAAAACAGCAGGCTACCCATGACT
TCAAGGTCACCCTGGGTTACAGAGTAGCTAATAGTCTAGCTTGAACTATAGTGTAGGATCTTTAAAAAAA
AATTAACCAACCAACCAACAAACAAACAAACAAACAACAACAACAACAAATGGAAGACAGAGGACAAAAA
AAAATAAAAGAAAAAGTAGAAAGCCAATGGAGATACTATCTTAAAATTAGAAATATTTATGACACATTCT
GAATACTCCATGTTTATTTCAAGGAAGCCAATGTAACTTTAAGTACTATGGCCATTTAATGTAAATACTT
AAGAAAAAAAACCAAATTAATTTTGATACATGCTGCATGTGTGAAAGACCCCCGCTGACGGGTAGTCAAT
CACTCAGAGGAGACCCTCCCAAGGAACAGCGAGACCACAAGTCGGATGCAACTGCAAGAGGGTTTATTGG
ATACACGGGTACCCGGGCGACTCAGTCAATCGGAGGACTGGCGCCCCGAGTGAGGGGTTGTGGGCTCGAG
CTCGGGGAGCAGAAGCGCGCGAACAGAAGTCGAGCTAGCTTGCCAAACCTACAGGTGGGGTCTTTCATTC
CCCCCTTTTTCTGGAGACTAAATAAAATCTTTTATTTTATCTATGGCTCGTACTCTATAGGCTTCAGCTG
GTGATATTGTTGAGTCAAAACTAGAGCCTGGACCACTGATATCCTGTCTTTAACAAATTGGACTAATCCG
GATCTGAAGTTCCTATACTTTCTAGAGAATAGGAACTTCGGAATAGGAACTTCGCGGCAGATCTTTTGCG
GCCGCTTTGGGCCGGCCGAATTCGCGCAAATTTAACCCTCACTAAAGGGAACAAAAGCTGGGTACCGGGC
CCCCCCTCGAGTTTACCACTCCCTATCAGTGATAGAGAAAAGTGAAAGTCGAGTTTACCACTCCCTATCA
GTGATAGAGAAAAGTGAAAGTCGAGTTTACCACTCCCTATCAGTGATAGAGAAAAGTGAAAGTCGAGTTT
ACCACTCCCTATCAGTGATAGAGAAAAGTGAAAGTCGAGTTTACCACTCCCTATCAGTGATAGAGAAAAG
TGAAAGTCGAGTTTACCACTCCCTATCAGTGATAGAGAAAAGTGAAAGTCGAGTTTACCACTCCCTATCA
GTGATAGAGAAAAGTGAAAGTCGAGCTCGGTACCCGGGTCGAGGTAGGCGTGTACGGTGGGAGGCCTATA
TAAGCAGAGCTCGTTTAGGCCACCGTCCTCTCTTCCTCGGCGCTGCCTACGGAGGTGGCAGCCATCTCCT
TCTCGGCACCGGTCAGGTAAGTATCAAGGTTACAAGACAGGTTTAAGGAGACCAATAGAAACTGGGCTTG
TCGAGACAGAGAAGACTCTTGCGTTTCTGATAGGCACCTATTGGTCTTACTGACATCCACTTTGCCTTTC
TCTCCACAGGTGTCCACTCCCAGTTCAATTACAGCTCTTAAGGCTAGAGTACTTAATACGACTCACTATA
GGCTAGCCACCATGGCTTCCAAGGTGTACGACCCCGAGCAACGCAAACGCATGATCACTGGGCCTCAGTG
GTGGGCTCGCTGCAAGCAAATGAACGTGCTGGACTCCTTCATCAACTACTATGATTCCGAGAAGCACGCC
GAGAACGCCGTGATTTTTCTGCATGGTAACGCTGCCTCCAGCTACCTGTGGAGGCACGTCGTGCCTCACA
TCGAGCCCGTGGCTAGATGCATCATCCCTGATCTGATCGGAATGGGTAAGTCCGGCAAGAGCGGGAATGG
CTCATATCGCCTCCTGGATCACTACAAGTACCTCACCGCTTGGTTCGAGCTGCTGAACCTTCCAAAGAAA
ATCATCTTTGTGGGCCACGACTGGGGGGCTTGTCTGGCCTTTCACTACTCCTACGAGCACCAAGACAAGA
TCAAGGCCATCGTCCATGCTGAGAGTGTCGTGGACGTGATCGAGTCCTGGGACGAGTGGCCTGACATCGA
GGAGGATATCGCCCTGATCAAGAGCGAAGAGGGCGAGAAAATGGTGCTTGAGAATAACTTCTTCGTCGAG
ACCATGCTCCCAAGCAAGATCATGCGGAAACTGGAGCCTGAGGAGTTCGCTGCCTACCTGGAGCCATTCA
AGGAGAAGGGCGAGGTTAGACGGCCTACCCTCTCCTGGCCTCGCGAGATCCCTCTCGTTAAGGGAGGCAA
GCCCGACGTCGTCCAGATTGTCCGCAACTACAACGCCTACCTTCGGGCCAGCGACGATCTGCCTAAGATG
TTCATCGAGTCCGACCCTGGGTTCTTTTCCAACGCTATTGTCGAGGGAGCTAAGAAGTTCCCTAACACCG
AGTTCGTGAAGGTGAAGGGCCTCCACTTCAGCCAGGAGGACGCTCCAGATGAAATGGGTAAGTACATCAA
GAGCTTCGTGGAGCGCGTGCTGAAGAACGAGCAGTAAGTCGACAGATCCTACCTGCAAAGCACCAGAGGA
TATGGCCTCGGTGCCTCAGCATCTTCAGATGTGCTGTCACTGTCCAATCTTCAAGCCAGCAGAGCATATG
GGCTCGCTGGCTCCACTGTCATTACAGTGGACCTGATCTTCTCCAATCAAAGGAGCAGAGGATATGGCCT
CGCTCCCTCCGACTACATCAGGCTGGAAGTGACATCCATCATTCATCCCAGCAGAGCATATGGGCTCGCT
GGGACCACAGCATGCCTCGAAGTGCTGAGAGACTATCATCAAACCGACAGAGGATATGGCCTCGTCGGCT
CCTACTCCCTCCTGGTGGAATACTTCTCCACTCTTCAACCCAGCAGAGCATATGGGCTCGCTGGGTCCAT
CAGAGATACAAGATCTCTCGACAGATCCTACCTGCAAAGCACCAGAGGATATGGCCTCGGTGCCTCAGCA
TCTTCAGATGTGCTGTCACTGTCCAATCTTCAAGCCAGCAGAGCATATGGGCTCGCTGGCTCCACTGTCA
TTACAGTGGACCTGATCTTCTCCAATCAAAGGAGCAGAGGATATGGCCTCGCTCCCTCCGACTACATCAG
GCTGGAAGTGACATCCATCATTCATCCCAGCAGAGCATATGGGCTCGCTGGGACCACAGCATGCCTCGAA
GTGCTGAGAGACTATCATCAAACCGACAGAGGATATGGCCTCGTCGGCTCCTACTCCCTCCTGGTGGAAT
ACTTCTCCACTCTTCAACCCAGCAGAGCATATGGGCTCGCTGGGTCCATCAGAGATACAAGATCTCTCGA
CAGATCCTACCTGCAAAGCACCAGAGGATATGGCCTCGGTGCCTCAGCATCTTCAGATGTGCTGTCACTG
TCCAATCTTCAAGCCAGCAGAGCATATGGGCTCGCTGGCTCCACTGTCATTACAGTGGACCTGATCTTCT
CCAATCAAAGGAGCAGAGGATATGGCCTCGCTCCCTCCGACTACATCAGGCTGGAAGTGACATCCATCAT
TCATCCCAGCAGAGCATATGGGCTCGCTGGGACCACAGCATGCCTCGAAGTGCTGAGAGACTATCATCAA
ACCGACAGAGGATATGGCCTCGTCGGCTCCTACTCCCTCCTGGTGGAATACTTCTCCACTCTTCAACCCA
GCAGAGCATATGGGCTCGCTGGGTCCATCAGAGATACAAGATCTCTCGACAGATCCTACCTGCAAAGCAC
CAGAGGATATGGCCTCGGTGCCTCAGCATCTTCAGATGTGCTGTCACTGTCCAATCTTCAAGCCAGCAGA
GCATATGGGCTCGCTGGCTCCACTGTCATTACAGTGGACCTGATCTTCTCCAATCAAAGGAGCAGAGGAT
ATGGCCTCGCTCCCTCCGACTACATCAGGCTGGAAGTGACATCCATCATTCATCCCAGCAGAGCATATGG
GCTCGCTGGGACCACAGCATGCCTCGAAGTGCTGAGAGACTATCATCAAACCGACAGAGGATATGGCCTC
GTCGGCTCCTACTCCCTCCTGGTGGAATACTTCTCCACTCTTCAACCCAGCAGAGCATATGGGCTCGCTG
GGTCCATCAGAGATACAAGATCTCTCGAGCCGCGGTGCGTAAGTCTGTTAACAGAATGCTGCATACGCTG
AGTACTTCGAAATGTCATCCTCTGTCTGACACTGAACGTAATCCAGACGCGTAAGTCAGGCCGGAAAATT
CCCGCCACCGGAAGTTGAGTAGACGGTGCTGCCTGCGACTCAACCCCAGGAGGACTGGGTGAACAAAGCT
GCGAAGTGATCCATGTAAGCCCTCAGAACCGTCTCGGAAAGAGGACCCCACATGTTGTAGCTTCAAGGCC
CAATGTCAGACCACGCCATGGCGTGCCACTCTGCGGAGAGTGCAGTCTGCGACAGTGCCCCAGGAGGACT
GGGTGAGGATCCTACCTACAAACGGCACGAGCATCAGCCGTGCCGCCCAGCATCTTCATCACTGTCCAAT
CTTCAAGCGTGCACGATCACGGCACGCTCCACTGTCATTACAGTCTTATCCAATCAAACTCCAGCAGCAT
CAGCGCTGGAGCTCCGACTACATCAGGACATCCATCATTCAACGCTCGACGATCACGCGAGCGTCCACAG
CATGCCTCAGACACTATCATCAAACGGCTGCACGATCACGGCAGCCGCTCCTACTGCCTCTACGTTATCG
ACTCTTCTGCGACGAGCATCAGCCGTCGCAACATCGGACATACCAGATCCTACCTACAAACGGCACGAGC
ATCAGCCGTGCCGCCCAGCATCTTCATCACTGTCCAATCTTCAAGCGTGCACGATCACGGCACGCTCCAC
TGTCATTACAGTCTTATCCAATCAAACTCCAGCAGCATCAGCGCTGGAGCTCCGACTACATCAGGACATC
CATCATTCAACGCTCGACGATCACGCGAGCGTCCACAGCATGCCTCAGACACTATCATCAAACGGCTGCA
CGATCACGGCAGCCGCTCCTACTGCCTCTACGTTATCGACTCTTCTGCGACGAGCATCAGCCGTCGCAAC
ATCGGACATACCAGATCCTACCTACAAACGGCACGAGCATCAGCCGTGCCGCCCAGCATCTTCATCACTG
TCCAATCTTCAAGCGTGCACGATCACGGCACGCTCCACTGTCATTACAGTCTTATCCAATCAAACTCCAG
CAGCATCAGCGCTGGAGCTCCGACTACATCAGGACATCCATCATTCAACGCTCGACGATCACGCGAGCGT
CCACAGCATGCCTCAGACACTATCATCAAACGGCTGCACGATCACGGCAGCCGCTCCTACTGCCTCTACG
TTATCGACTCTTCTGCGACGAGCATCAGCCGTCGCAACATCGGACATACCAGATCCTACCTACAAACGGC
ACGAGCATCAGCCGTGCCGCCCAGCATCTTCATCACTGTCCAATCTTCAAGCGTGCACGATCACGGCACG
CTCCACTGTCATTACAGTCTTATCCAATCAAACTCCAGCAGCATCAGCGCTGGAGCTCCGACTACATCAG
GACATCCATCATTCAACGCTCGACGATCACGCGAGCGTCCACAGCATGCCTCAGACACTATCATCAAACG
GCTGCACGATCACGGCAGCCGCTCCTACTGCCTCTACGTTATCGACTCTTCTGCGACGAGCATCAGCCGT
CGCAACATCGGACATACCAGATCTTCAATCGATTTCGCGCGGGATCCAGACCACCTCCCCTGCGAGCTAA
GCTGGACAGCCAATGACGGGTAAGAGAGTGACATTTTTCACTAACCTAAGACAGGAGGGCCGTCAGAGCT
ACTGCCTAATCCAAAGACGGGTAAAAGTGATAAAAATGTATCACTCCAACCTAAGACAGGCGCAGCTTCC
GAGGGATTTGAGATCCAGACATGATAAGATACATTGATGAGTTTGGACAAACCAAAACTAGAATGCAGTG
AAAAAAATGCCTTATTTGTGAAATTTGTGATGCTATTGCCTTATTTGTAACCATTATAAGCTGCAATAAA
CAAGTTAACAACAACAATTGCATTCATTTTATGTTTCAGGTTCAGGGGGAGGTGTGGGAGGTTTTTTAAA
GCAAGTAAAACCTCTACAAATGTGGTATGGCTGATTATGATCTGAAGTTCCTATACTATTTGAAGAATAG
GAACTTCGGAATAGGAACTTCGGATCTCATATGGCCATATGGGGGCGCCTAGAGAAGGAGTGAGGGCTGG
ATAAAGGGAGGATCGAGGCGGGGTCGAACGAGGAGGTTCAAGGGGGAGAGACGGGGCGGATGGAGGAAGA
GGAGGCGGAGGCTTAGGGTGTACAAAGGGCTTGACCCAGGGAGGGGGGTCAAAAGCCAAGGCTTCCCAGG
TCACGATGTACCCCACCTGGTCTGGGTGTCCATGCGGGCCAGGTGAAAAGACCTTGATCTTAACCTGGGT
GATGAGGTCTCGGTTAAAGGTGCCGTCTCGCGGCCATCCGACGTTAAAGGTTGGCCATTCTGCAGAGCAG
AAGGTAACCCAACGTCTCTTCTTGACATCTACCGACTGGTTGTGAGCGATCCGCTCGACATCTTTCCAGT
GACCTAAGGTCAAACTTAAGGGAGTGGTAACAGGCTAGCCCGGGCCCATATTTTCAGACAAATACAGAAA
CACAGTCAGACAGAGACAACACAGAACGATGCTGCAGCAGACAAGACGCGCGGCGCGGCTTCGGTCCCAA
ACCGAAAGCAAAAATTCAGACGGAGGCGGGAACTGTTTTAGGTTCTCGTCTCCTACCAGAACCACATATC
CCTCCTCTAAGGGGGGTGCACCAAAGAGTCCTAAACGATCGGGATTTTAGGACTCAGGTCGGGCCACAAA
AACGGCCCCCGAAGTCCCTGGGACGTCTCCCAGGGTTGCGGCCGGGTGTTCCGAACTCGTCAGTTCCACC
ACGGGTCCGCCAGATACAGAGCTAGTTAGCTAACTAGTACCGACGCAGGCGCATAAAATCAGTCATAGAC
ACTAGACAATCGGACAGACACAGATAAGTTGCTGGCCAGCTTACCTCCCGGTGGTGGGTCGGTGGTCCCT
GGGCAGGGGTCTCCCGATCCCGGACGAGCCCCCAAATGAAAGACCCCCGCTGACGGGTAGTCAATCACTC
AGAGGAGACCCTCCCAAGGAACAGCGAGACCACAAGTCGGATGCAACTGCAAGAGGGTTTATTGGATACA
CGGGTACCCGGGCGACTCAGTCAATCGGAGGACTGGCGCCCCGAGTGAGGGGTTGTGGGCTCTTTTATTG
AGCTCGGGGAGCATAAGCGCGCGAACAGAAGCGAGAAGCGAACTGATTGGTTAGTTCAAATAAGGCACAG
GGTCATTTCAGGTCCTTGGGGCACCCTGGAAACATCTGATGGTTCTCTAGAAACTGCTGAGGGCTGGACC
GCATCTGGGGACCATCTGTTCTTGGCCCTGAGCCGGGGCAGGAACTGCTTACCACAGATATCCTGTTTGG
CCCATATTCAGCTGTTCCATCTGTTCTTGGCCCTGAGCCGGGGCAGGAACTGCTTACCACAGATATCCTG
TTTGGCCCATATTCAGCTGTTCCATCTGTTCCTGACCTTGATCTGAACTTTTCTATTCTCAGTTATGTAT
TTTTCCATGCCTTGCAAAATGGCGTTACTTAAGCTAGCTTGCCAAACCTACAGGTGGGGTCTTTCATTCA
CATGTATATGTCAAAAATAAAAATCAACTAATTGACTAGTAATTAATATGACTGGCATAATGGGAAATTG
ATCCTGACAGATGCAAACTGGCTTGCTCAGCAGCGCATTTATGTTGTCAACTGAGGAAGGAAACGTTAAT
GACAGAAACTCTAAGTAATTTCCACGTTTATCTATTTTTATTTATACTAGCTTTGGTAACAGGAATATTG
CAGCATTCATGCACATTGAAACCCTTATGAAATAAAAACATCTGTGCATTTAAAATGGAATTAACATTTT
AAATGTTAAAAAAAGCTGGCTTAGCTTCCCCCCGCCCCCTAGGGCATAGAACAAGTCAAATGCTTTATAT
ATTTGAGTTTGGGATGTATTAGGAAACTCCTAAGAGCAAAGCTAGCTTG
Features (pLannotate 1.2.2; 29 found; start..end, strand, type, name):
     34..56      -  protein_bind   lac operator (fragment): The lac repressor binds to the lac operator to inhibit transcription in E. coli. This inhibition can be relieved by adding lactose or isopropyl-β-D-thiogalactopyranoside (IPTG). lac repressor encoded by lacI
     60..90      -  promoter       lac promoter: promoter for the E. coli lac operon
    105..126     -  protein_bind   CAP binding site: CAP binding activates transcription in the presence of cAMP. E. coli catabolite activator protein
    139..231     -  CDS            lacI (fragment): lac repressor; lacI; The lac repressor binds to the lac operator to inhibit transcription in E. coli. This inhibition can be relieved by adding lactose or isopropyl-β-D-thiogalactopyranoside (IPTG).
    414..1002    -  rep_origin     ori: high-copy-number ColE1/pMB1/pBR322/pUC origin of replication
   1173..2033    -  CDS            AmpR: β-lactamase; bla; confers resistance to ampicillin, carbenicillin, and related antibiotics
   2034..2138    -  promoter       AmpR promoter: bla
   2235..2269    +  CDS            rop (fragment): Rop protein, which maintains plasmids at low copy number; rop
   2371..2470    +  misc_feature   bom (fragment): basis of mobility region from pBR322
   2476..2633    -  CDS            lacZα (fragment): LacZα fragment of β-galactosidase; lacZ fragment
   3332..3529    -  LTR            3' LTR (ΔU3) (fragment): self-inactivating 3' long terminal repeat (LTR) from Moloney murine leukemia virus
   3533..3569    -  LTR            3' LTR (ΔU3) (fragment): self-inactivating 3' long terminal repeat (LTR) from Moloney murine leukemia virus
   3611..3708    -  CDS            env (fragment): murine leukemia virus gPr80 envelope polyprotein precursor; env; proteolytically cleaved into gp70SU and p15TM subunits
   3716..3763    -  protein_bind   FRT: FLP-mediated recombination occurs in the 8-bp core sequence TCTAGAAA (Turan and Bode, 2011). FLP recombinase from the Saccharomyces cerevisiae 2μ plasmid
   3841..3861    -  misc_feature   MCS (fragment): pBluescript multiple cloning site
   3870..4140    +  protein_bind   tetracycline response element: contains seven copies of the tetracycline operator tetO tetracycline repressor TetR
   4151..4168    +  misc_feature   MCS (fragment): pUC18/19 multiple cloning site
   4173..4211    +  promoter       minimal CMV promoter: human cytomegalovirus (CMV) immediate early promoter
   4287..4419    +  intron         chimeric intron: chimera between introns from human β-globin and immunoglobulin heavy chain genes
   4464..4482    +  promoter       T7 promoter: promoter for bacteriophage T7 RNA polymerase
   4492..5427    +  CDS            hRluc: Renilla luciferase human codon-optimized
   7121..7199    +  ncRNA          Flavi xrRNA: Accession: RF03547 - General Flavivirus exoribonuclease-resistant RNA element
   7279..7353    +  ncRNA          Flavivirus SLIV: Accession: RF01415 - Flavivirus 3'UTR stem loop IV
   8832..8966    -  polyA_signal   SV40 poly(A) signal: SV40 polyadenylation signal
   8989..9072    -  CDS            large T antigen (fragment): large T antigen from SV40 (simian virus 40)
   9144..9553    -  CDS            gag (truncated) (fragment): truncated Moloney murine leukemia virus (MMLV) gag gene lacking the start codon
   9643..9731    -  misc_feature   MESV Ψ (fragment): packaging signal of murine embryonic stem cell virus
   9783..9982    -  misc_feature   MMLV Ψ: packaging signal of Moloney murine leukemia virus (MMLV)
  10045..10638   -  LTR            LTR: long terminal repeat from Moloney murine leukemia virus
