>Addgene plasmid #104140 | pSF4 TetCMV 5'TOP intron Renilla-STOP 24xPP7 1xfirefly-siRNA xrRNA12 24xMS2 SV40 CTE polyA | addgene full sequence | sequence record 201035 | Addgene NGS Result
GCGTAATCATGGTCATAGCTGTTTCCTGTGTGAAATTGTTATCCGCTCACAATTCCACACAACATACGAG
CCGGAAGCATAAAGTGTAAAGCCTGGGGTGCCTAATGAGTGAGCTAACTCACATTAATTGCGTTGCGCTC
ACTGCCCGCTTTCCAGTCGGGAAACCTGTCGTGCCAGCTGCATTAATGAATCGGCCAACGCGCGGGGAGA
GGCGGTTTGCGTATTGGGCGCTCTTCCGCTTCCTCGCTCACTGACTCGCTGCGCTCGGTCGTTCGGCTGC
GGCGAGCGGTATCAGCTCACTCAAAGGCGGTAATACGGTTATCCACAGAATCAGGGGATAACGCAGGAAA
GAACATGTGAGCAAAAGGCCAGCAAAAGGCCAGGAACCGTAAAAAGGCCGCGTTGCTGGCGTTTTTCCAT
AGGCTCCGCCCCCCTGACGAGCATCACAAAAATCGACGCTCAAGTCAGAGGTGGCGAAACCCGACAGGAC
TATAAAGATACCAGGCGTTTCCCCCTGGAAGCTCCCTCGTGCGCTCTCCTGTTCCGACCCTGCCGCTTAC
CGGATACCTGTCCGCCTTTCTCCCTTCGGGAAGCGTGGCGCTTTCTCATAGCTCACGCTGTAGGTATCTC
AGTTCGGTGTAGGTCGTTCGCTCCAAGCTGGGCTGTGTGCACGAACCCCCCGTTCAGCCCGACCGCTGCG
CCTTATCCGGTAACTATCGTCTTGAGTCCAACCCGGTAAGACACGACTTATCGCCACTGGCAGCAGCCAC
TGGTAACAGGATTAGCAGAGCGAGGTATGTAGGCGGTGCTACAGAGTTCTTGAAGTGGTGGCCTAACTAC
GGCTACACTAGAAGAACAGTATTTGGTATCTGCGCTCTGCTGAAGCCAGTTACCTTCGGAAAAAGAGTTG
GTAGCTCTTGATCCGGCAAACAAACCACCGCTGGTAGCGGTGGTTTTTTTGTTTGCAAGCAGCAGATTAC
GCGCAGAAAAAAAGGATCTCAAGAAGATCCTTTGATCTTTTCTACGGGGTCTGACGCTCAGTGGAACGAA
AACTCACGTTAAGGGATTTTGGTCATGAGATTATCAAAAAGGATCTTCACCTAGATCCTTTTAAATTAAA
AATGAAGTTTTAAATCAATCTAAAGTATATATGAGTAAACTTGGTCTGACAGTTACCAATGCTTAATCAG
TGAGGCACCTATCTCAGCGATCTGTCTATTTCGTTCATCCATAGTTGCCTGACTCCCCGTCGTGTAGATA
ACTACGATACGGGAGGGCTTACCATCTGGCCCCAGTGCTGCAATGATACCGCGAGACCCACGCTCACCGG
CTCCAGATTTATCAGCAATAAACCAGCCAGCCGGAAGGGCCGAGCGCAGAAGTGGTCCTGCAACTTTATC
CGCCTCCATCCAGTCTATTAATTGTTGCCGGGAAGCTAGAGTAAGTAGTTCGCCAGTTAATAGTTTGCGC
AACGTTGTTGCCATTGCTACAGGCATCGTGGTGTCACGCTCGTCGTTTGGTATGGCTTCATTCAGCTCCG
GTTCCCAACGATCAAGGCGAGTTACATGATCCCCCATGTTGTGCAAAAAAGCGGTTAGCTCCTTCGGTCC
TCCGATCGTTGTCAGAAGTAAGTTGGCCGCAGTGTTATCACTCATGGTTATGGCAGCACTGCATAATTCT
CTTACTGTCATGCCATCCGTAAGATGCTTTTCTGTGACTGGTGAGTACTCAACCAAGTCATTCTGAGAAT
AGTGTATGCGGCGACCGAGTTGCTCTTGCCCGGCGTCAATACGGGATAATACCGCGCCACATAGCAGAAC
TTTAAAAGTGCTCATCATTGGAAAACGTTCTTCGGGGCGAAAACTCTCAAGGATCTTACCGCTGTTGAGA
TCCAGTTCGATGTAACCCACTCGTGCACCCAACTGATCTTCAGCATCTTTTACTTTCACCAGCGTTTCTG
GGTGAGCAAAAACAGGAAGGCAAAATGCCGCAAAAAAGGGAATAAGGGCGACACGGAAATGTTGAATACT
CATACTCTTCCTTTTTCAATATTATTGAAGCATTTATCAGGGTTATTGTCTCATGAGCGGATACATATTT
GAATGTATTTAGAAAAATAAACAAATAGGGGTTCCGCGCACATTTCCCCGAAAAGTGCCACCTGACGTCT
AAGAAACCATTATTATCATGACATTAACCTATAAAAATAGGCGTATCACGAGGCCCTTTCGTCTCGCGCG
TTTCGGTGATGACGGTGAAAACCTCTGACACATGCAGCTCCCGGAGACGGTCACAGCTTGTCTGTAAGCG
GATGCCGGGAGCAGACAAGCCCGTCAGGGCGCGTCAGCGGGTGTTGGCGGGTGTCGGGGCTGGCTTAACT
ATGCGGCATCAGAGCAGATTGTACTGAGAGTGCACCATATGCGGTGTGAAATACCGCACAGATGCGTAAG
GAGAAAATACCGCATCAGGCGCCATTCGCCATTCAGGCTGCGCAACTGTTGGGAAGGGCGATCGGTGCGG
GCCTCTTCGCTATTACGCCAGCTGGCGAAAGGGGGATGTGCTGCAAGGCGATTAAGTTGGGTAACGCCAG
GGTTTTCCCAGTCACGACGTTGTAAAACGACGGCCAGTGAATTAATTCCAAGCTAAGTGAAAGACTCTGT
CTCAAAAACCAACCTGACACCTGAGCCGGAGCGTTGCCTCTCACTACCATAAATATATATACACAACACA
CACACACACACACACACACACACACACACACACACACACACAATCATACACATAAACACAATCACACACA
CACACATGCACAATCACACACACACAATCACACACAAACATACATACACACAATCACACACAACCATACA
CACATATACACAATCACACACACAAACACAATCACACACACACACATCAATCAATCAATCAATCAATATA
CCAAAAATGATAGCTCATACCTGTAATCTTAGATGTGGGAAGGCTAAAACAGCAGGCTACCCATGACTTC
AAGGTCACCCTGGGTTACAGAGTAGCTAATAGTCTAGCTTGAACTATAGTGTAGGATCTTTAAAAAAAAA
TTAACCAACCAACCAACAAACAAACAAACAAACAACAACAACAACAAATGGAAGACAGAGGACAAAAAAA
AATAAAAGAAAAAGTAGAAAGCCAATGGAGATACTATCTTAAAATTAGAAATATTTATGACACATTCTGA
ATACTCCATGTTTATTTCAAGGAAGCCAATGTAACTTTAAGTACTATGGCCATTTAATGTAAATACTTAA
GAAAAAAAACCAAATTAATTTTGATACATGCTGCATGTGAAAGACCCCCGCTGACGGGTAGTCAATCACT
CAGAGGAGACCCTCTCAAGGAACAGCGAGACCACAAGTCGGATGCAACTGCAAGAGGGTTTATTGGATAC
ACGGGTACCCGGGCGACTCAGTCAATCGGAGGACTGGCGCCCCGAGTGAGGGGTTGTGGGCTCGAGCTCG
GGGAGCAGAAGCGCGCGAACAGAAGTCGAGCTAGCTTGCCAAACCTACAGGTGGGGTCTTTCATTCCCCC
CTTTTTCTGGAGACTAAATAAAATCTTTTATTTTATCTATGGCTCGTACTCTATAGGCTTCAGCTGGTGA
TATTGTTGAGTCAAAACTAGAGCCTGGACCACTGATATCCTGTCTTTAACAAATTGGACTAATCCGGATC
TGAAGTTCCTATACTTTCTAGAGAATAGGAACTTCGGAATAGGAACTTCGCGGCCAGATCTTTTGCGGCC
GCTTTGGGCCGGCCGAATTCGCGCAAATTTAACCCTCACTAAAGGGAACAAAAGCTGGGTACCGGGCCCC
CCCTCGAGTTTACCACTCCCTATCAGTGATAGAGAAAAGTGAAAGTCGAGTTTACCACTCCCTATCAGTG
ATAGAGAAAAGTGAAAGTCGAGTTTACCACTCCCTATCAGTGATAGAGAAAAGTGAAAGTCGAGTTTACC
ACTCCCTATCAGTGATAGAGAAAAGTGAAAGTCGAGTTTACCACTCCCTATCAGTGATAGAGAAAAGTGA
AAGTCGAGTTTACCACTCCCTATCAGTGATAGAGAAAAGTGAAAGTCGAGTTTACCACTCCCTATCAGTG
ATAGAGAAAAGTGAAAGTCGAGCTCGGTACCCGGGTCGAGGTAGGCGTGTACGGTGGGAGGCCTATATAA
GCAGAGCTCGTTTAGGCCACCGTCCTCTCTTCCTCGGCGCTGCCTACGGAGGTGGCAGCCATCTCCTTCT
CGGCACCGGTCAGGTAAGTATCAAGGTTACAAGACAGGTTTAAGGAGACCAATAGAAACTGGGCTTGTCG
AGACAGAGAAGACTCTTGCGTTTCTGATAGGCACCTATTGGTCTTACTGACATCCACTTTGCCTTTCTCT
CCACAGGTGTCCACTCCCAGTTCAATTACAGCTCTTAAGGCTAGAGTACTTAATACGACTCACTATAGGC
TAGCCACCATGGCTTCCAAGGTGTACGACCCCGAGCAACGCAAACGCATGATCACTGGGCCTCAGTGGTG
GGCTCGCTGCAAGCAAATGAACGTGCTGGACTCCTTCATCAACTACTATGATTCCGAGAAGCACGCCGAG
AACGCCGTGATTTTTCTGCATGGTAACGCTGCCTCCAGCTACCTGTGGAGGCACGTCGTGCCTCACATCG
AGCCCGTGGCTAGATGCATCATCCCTGATCTGATCGGAATGGGTAAGTCCGGCAAGAGCGGGAATGGCTC
ATATCGCCTCCTGGATCACTACAAGTACCTCACCGCTTGGTTCGAGCTGCTGAACCTTCCAAAGAAAATC
ATCTTTGTGGGCCACGACTGGGGGGCTTGTCTGGCCTTTCACTACTCCTACGAGCACCAAGACAAGATCA
AGGCCATCGTCCATGCTGAGAGTGTCGTGGACGTGATCGAGTCCTGGGACGAGTGGCCTGACATCGAGGA
GGATATCGCCCTGATCAAGAGCGAAGAGGGCGAGAAAATGGTGCTTGAGAATAACTTCTTCGTCGAGACC
ATGCTCCCAAGCAAGATCATGCGGAAACTGGAGCCTGAGGAGTTCGCTGCCTACCTGGAGCCATTCAAGG
AGAAGGGCGAGGTTAGACGGCCTACCCTCTCCTGGCCTCGCGAGATCCCTCTCGTTAAGGGAGGCAAGCC
CGACGTCGTCCAGATTGTCCGCAACTACAACGCCTACCTTCGGGCCAGCGACGATCTGCCTAAGATGTTC
ATCGAGTCCGACCCTGGGTTCTTTTCCAACGCTATTGTCGAGGGAGCTAAGAAGTTCCCTAACACCGAGT
TCGTGAAGGTGAAGGGCCTCCACTTCAGCCAGGAGGACGCTCCAGATGAAATGGGTAAGTACATCAAGAG
CTTCGTGGAGCGCGTGCTGAAGAACGAGCAGTAAGTCGACAGATCCTACCTGCAAAGCACCAGAGGATAT
GGCCTCGGTGCCTCAGCATCTTCAGATGTGCTGTCACTGTCCAATCTTCAAGCCAGCAGAGCATATGGGC
TCGCTGGCTCCACTGTCATTACAGTGGACCTGATCTTCTCCAATCAAAGGAGCAGAGGATATGGCCTCGC
TCCCTCCGACTACATCAGGCTGGAAGTGACATCCATCATTCATCCCAGCAGAGCATATGGGCTCGCTGGG
ACCACAGCATGCCTCGAAGTGCTGAGAGACTATCATCAAACCGACAGAGGATATGGCCTCGTCGGCTCCT
ACTCCCTCCTGGTGGAATACTTCTCCACTCTTCAACCCAGCAGAGCATATGGGCTCGCTGGGTCCATCAG
AGATACAAGATCTCTCGACAGATCCTACCTGCAAAGCACCAGAGGATATGGCCTCGGTGCCTCAGCATCT
TCAGATGTGCTGTCACTGTCCAATCTTCAAGCCAGCAGAGCATATGGGCTCGCTGGCTCCACTGTCATTA
CAGTGGACCTGATCTTCTCCAATCAAAGGAGCAGAGGATATGGCCTCGCTCCCTCCGACTACATCAGGCT
GGAAGTGACATCCATCATTCATCCCAGCAGAGCATATGGGCTCGCTGGGACCACAGCATGCCTCGAAGTG
CTGAGAGACTATCATCAAACCGACAGAGGATATGGCCTCGTCGGCTCCTACTCCCTCCTGGTGGAATACT
TCTCCACTCTTCAACCCAGCAGAGCATATGGGCTCGCTGGGTCCATCAGAGATACAAGATCTCTCGACAG
ATCCTACCTGCAAAGCACCAGAGGATATGGCCTCGGTGCCTCAGCATCTTCAGATGTGCTGTCACTGTCC
AATCTTCAAGCCAGCAGAGCATATGGGCTCGCTGGCTCCACTGTCATTACAGTGGACCTGATCTTCTCCA
ATCAAAGGAGCAGAGGATATGGCCTCGCTCCCTCCGACTACATCAGGCTGGAAGTGACATCCATCATTCA
TCCCAGCAGAGCATATGGGCTCGCTGGGACCACAGCATGCCTCGAAGTGCTGAGAGACTATCATCAAACC
GACAGAGGATATGGCCTCGTCGGCTCCTACTCCCTCCTGGTGGAATACTTCTCCACTCTTCAACCCAGCA
GAGCATATGGGCTCGCTGGGTCCATCAGAGATACAAGATCTCTCGACAGATCCTACCTGCAAAGCACCAG
AGGATATGGCCTCGGTGCCTCAGCATCTTCAGATGTGCTGTCACTGTCCAATCTTCAAGCCAGCAGAGCA
TATGGGCTCGCTGGCTCCACTGTCATTACAGTGGACCTGATCTTCTCCAATCAAAGGAGCAGAGGATATG
GCCTCGCTCCCTCCGACTACATCAGGCTGGAAGTGACATCCATCATTCATCCCAGCAGAGCATATGGGCT
CGCTGGGACCACAGCATGCCTCGAAGTGCTGAGAGACTATCATCAAACCGACAGAGGATATGGCCTCGTC
GGCTCCTACTCCCTCCTGGTGGAATACTTCTCCACTCTTCAACCCAGCAGAGCATATGGGCTCGCTGGGT
CCATCAGAGATACAAGATCTCTCGAGCCGCGGTGCGTAAGTCTGTTAACAGAATGCTGCATACGCTGAGT
ACTTCGAAATGTCATCCTCTGTCTGACACTGAACGTAATCCAGACGCGTAAGTCAGGCCGGAAAATTCCC
GCCACCGGAAGTTGAGTAGACGGTGCTGCCTGCGACTCAACCCCAGGAGGACTGGGTGAACAAAGCTGCG
AAGTGATCCATGTAAGCCCTCAGAACCGTCTCGGAAAGAGGACCCCACATGTTGTAGCTTCAAGGCCCAA
TGTCAGACCACGCCATGGCGTGCCACTCTGCGGAGAGTGCAGTCTGCGACAGTGCCCCAGGAGGACTGGG
TGAGGATCCTACCTACAAACGGCACGAGCATCAGCCGTGCCGCCCAGCATCTTCATCACTGTCCAATCTT
CAAGCGTGCACGATCACGGCACGCTCCACTGTCATTACAGTCTTATCCAATCAAACTCCAGCAGCATCAG
CGCTGGAGCTCCGACTACATCAGGACATCCATCATTCAACGCTCGACGATCACGCGAGCGTCCACAGCAT
GCCTCAGACACTATCATCAAACGGCTGCACGATCACGGCAGCCGCTCCTACTGCCTCTACGTTATCGACT
CTTCTGCGACGAGCATCAGCCGTCGCAACATCGGACATACCAGATCCTACCTACAAACGGCACGAGCATC
AGCCGTGCCGCCCAGCATCTTCATCACTGTCCAATCTTCAAGCGTGCACGATCACGGCACGCTCCACTGT
CATTACAGTCTTATCCAATCAAACTCCAGCAGCATCAGCGCTGGAGCTCCGACTACATCAGGACATCCAT
CATTCAACGCTCGACGATCACGCGAGCGTCCACAGCATGCCTCAGACACTATCATCAAACGGCTGCACGA
TCACGGCAGCCGCTCCTACTGCCTCTACGTTATCGACTCTTCTGCGACGAGCATCAGCCGTCGCAACATC
GGACATACCAGATCCTACCTACAAACGGCACGAGCATCAGCCGTGCCGCCCAGCATCTTCATCACTGTCC
AATCTTCAAGCGTGCACGATCACGGCACGCTCCACTGTCATTACAGTCTTATCCAATCAAACTCCAGCAG
CATCAGCGCTGGAGCTCCGACTACATCAGGACATCCATCATTCAACGCTCGACGATCACGCGAGCGTCCA
CAGCATGCCTCAGACACTATCATCAAACGGCTGCACGATCACGGCAGCCGCTCCTACTGCCTCTACGTTA
TCGACTCTTCTGCGACGAGCATCAGCCGTCGCAACATCGGACATACCAGATCCTACCTACAAACGGCACG
AGCATCAGCCGTGCCGCCCAGCATCTTCATCACTGTCCAATCTTCAAGCGTGCACGATCACGGCACGCTC
CACTGTCATTACAGTCTTATCCAATCAAACTCCAGCAGCATCAGCGCTGGAGCTCCGACTACATCAGGAC
ATCCATCATTCAACGCTCGACGATCACGCGAGCGTCCACAGCATGCCTCAGACACTATCATCAAACGGCT
GCACGATCACGGCAGCCGCTCCTACTGCCTCTACGTTATCGACTCTTCTGCGACGAGCATCAGCCGTCGC
AACATCGGACATACCAGATCTTCAATCGATTTCGCGCGGGATCCAGACCACCTCCCCTGCGAGCTAAGCT
GGACAGCCAATGACGGGTAAGAGAGTGACATTTTTCACTAACCTAAGACAGGAGGGCCGTCAGAGCTACT
GCCTAATCCAAAGACGGGTAAAAGTGATAAAAATGTATCACTCCAACCTAAGACAGGCGCAGCTTCCGAG
GGATTTGAGATCCAGACATGATAAGATACATTGATGAGTTTGGACAAACCAAAACTAGAATGCAGTGAAA
AAAATGCCTTATTTGTGAAATTTGTGATGCTATTGCCTTATTTGTAACCATTATAAGCTGCAATAAACAA
GTTAACAACAACAATTGCATTCATTTTATGTTTCAGGTTCAGGGGGAGGTGTGGGAGGTTTTTTAAAGCA
AGTAAAACCTCTACAAATGTGGTATGGCTGATTATGATCTGAAGTTCCTATACTATTTGAAGAATAGGAA
CTTCGGAATAGGAACTTCGGATCTCATATGGCCATATGGGGGCGCCTAGAGAAGGAGTGAGGGCTGGATA
AAGGGAGGATCGAGGCGGGGTCGAACGAGGAGGTTCAAGGGGGAGAGACGGGGCGGATGGAGGAAGAGGA
GGCGGAGGCTTAGGGTGTACAAAGGGCTTGACCCAGGGAGGGGGGTCAAAAGCCAAGGCTTCCCAGGTCA
CGATGTAGGGGACCTGGTCTGGGTGTCCATGCGGGCCAGGTGAAAAGACCTTGATCTTAACCTGGGTGAT
GAGGTCTCGGTTAAAGGTGCCGTCTCGCGGCCATCCGACGTTAAAGGTTGGCCATTCTGCAGAGCAGAAG
GTAACCCAACGTCTCTTCTTGACATCTACCGACTGGTTGTGAGCGATCCGCTCGACATCTTTCCAGTGAC
CTAAGGTCAAACTTAAGGGAGTGGTAACAGGCTAGCCCGGGCCCATATTTTCAGACAAATACAGAAACAC
AGTCAGACAGAGACAACACAGAACGATGCTGCAGCAGACAAGACGCGCGGCGCGGCTTCGGTCCCAAACC
GAAAGCAAAAATTCAGACGGAGGCGGGAACTGTTTTAGGTTCTCGTCTCCTACCAGAACCACATATCCCT
CCTCTAAGGGGGGTGCACCAAAGAGTCCTAAACGATCGGGATTTTAGGACTCAGGTCGGGCCACAAAAAC
GGCCCCCGAAGTCCCTGGGACGTCTCCCAGGGTTGCGGCCGGGTGTTCCGAACTCGTCAGTTCCACCACG
GGTCCGCCAGATACAGAGCTAGTTAGCTAACTAGTACCGACGCAGGCGCATAAAATCAGTCATAGACACT
AGACAATCGGACAGACACAGATAAGTTGCTGGCCAGCTTACCTCCCGGTGGTGGGTCGGTGGTCCCTGGG
CAGGGGTCTCCCGATCCCGGACGAGCCCCCAAATGAAAGACCCCCGCTGACGGGTAGTCAATCACTCAGA
GGAGACCCTCCCAAGGAACAGCGAGACCACAAGTCGGATGCAACTGCAAGAGGGTTTATTGGATACACGG
GTACCCGGGCGACTCAGTCAATCGGAGGACTGGCGCGCCGAGTGAGGGGTTGTGGGCTCTTTTATTGAGC
TCGGGGAGCAGAAGCGCGCGAACAGAAGCGAGAAGCGAACTGATTGGTTAGTTCAAATAAGGCACAGGGT
CATTTCAGGTCCTTGGGGCACCCTGGAAACATCTGATGGTTCTCTAGAAACTGCTGAGGGCTGGACCGCA
TCTGGGGACCATCTGTTCTTGGCCCTGAGCCGGGGCAGGAACTGCTTACCACAGATATCCTGTTTGGCCC
ATATTCAGCTGTTCCATCTGTTCTTGGCCCTGAGCCGGGGCAGGAACTGCTTACCACAGATATCCTGTTT
GGCCCATATTCAGCTGTTCCATCTGTTCCTGACCTTGATCTGAACTTTTCTATTCTCAGTTATGTATTTT
TCCATGCCTTGCAAAATGGCGTTACTTAAGCTAGCTTGCCAAACCTACAGGTGGGGTCTTTCACATGTAT
ATGTCAAAAATAAAAATCAACTAATTGACTAGTAATTAATATGACTGGCATAATGGGAAATTGATCCTGA
CAGATGCAAACTGGCTTCTCAGCAGCGCATTTATGTTGTCAACTGAGGAAGGAAACGTTAATGACAGAAA
CTCTAAGTAATTTCCACGTTTATCTATTTTTATTTATACTAGCTTTGGTAACAGGAATATTGCAGCATTC
ATGCACATTGAAACCCTTATGAAATAAAAACATCTGTGCATTTAAAATGGAATTAACATTTTAAATGTTA
AAAAAAGCTGGCTTAGCTTCCCCCCGCCCCCTAGGGCATAGAACAAGTCAAATGCTTTATATATTTGAGT
TTGGGATGTATTAGGAAACTCCTAAGAGCAAAGCTAGCTTG
Features (pLannotate 1.2.2; 29 found; start..end, strand, type, name):
     34..56      -  protein_bind   lac operator (fragment): The lac repressor binds to the lac operator to inhibit transcription in E. coli. This inhibition can be relieved by adding lactose or isopropyl-β-D-thiogalactopyranoside (IPTG). lac repressor encoded by lacI
     60..90      -  promoter       lac promoter: promoter for the E. coli lac operon
    105..126     -  protein_bind   CAP binding site: CAP binding activates transcription in the presence of cAMP. E. coli catabolite activator protein
    139..231     -  CDS            lacI (fragment): lac repressor; lacI; The lac repressor binds to the lac operator to inhibit transcription in E. coli. This inhibition can be relieved by adding lactose or isopropyl-β-D-thiogalactopyranoside (IPTG).
    414..1002    -  rep_origin     ori: high-copy-number ColE1/pMB1/pBR322/pUC origin of replication
   1173..2033    -  CDS            AmpR: β-lactamase; bla; confers resistance to ampicillin, carbenicillin, and related antibiotics
   2034..2138    -  promoter       AmpR promoter: bla
   2233..2268    +  CDS            rop (fragment): Rop protein, which maintains plasmids at low copy number; rop
   2370..2469    +  misc_feature   bom (fragment): basis of mobility region from pBR322
   2475..2632    -  CDS            lacZα (fragment): LacZα fragment of β-galactosidase; lacZ fragment
   3328..3525    -  LTR            3' LTR (ΔU3) (fragment): self-inactivating 3' long terminal repeat (LTR) from Moloney murine leukemia virus
   3529..3565    -  LTR            3' LTR (ΔU3) (fragment): self-inactivating 3' long terminal repeat (LTR) from Moloney murine leukemia virus
   3607..3704    -  CDS            env (fragment): murine leukemia virus gPr80 envelope polyprotein precursor; env; proteolytically cleaved into gp70SU and p15TM subunits
   3712..3759    -  protein_bind   FRT: FLP-mediated recombination occurs in the 8-bp core sequence TCTAGAAA (Turan and Bode, 2011). FLP recombinase from the Saccharomyces cerevisiae 2μ plasmid
   3838..3858    -  misc_feature   MCS (fragment): pBluescript multiple cloning site
   3867..4137    +  protein_bind   tetracycline response element: contains seven copies of the tetracycline operator tetO tetracycline repressor TetR
   4148..4165    +  misc_feature   MCS (fragment): pUC18/19 multiple cloning site
   4170..4208    +  promoter       minimal CMV promoter: human cytomegalovirus (CMV) immediate early promoter
   4284..4416    +  intron         chimeric intron: chimera between introns from human β-globin and immunoglobulin heavy chain genes
   4461..4479    +  promoter       T7 promoter: promoter for bacteriophage T7 RNA polymerase
   4489..5424    +  CDS            hRluc: Renilla luciferase human codon-optimized
   7118..7196    +  ncRNA          Flavi xrRNA: Accession: RF03547 - General Flavivirus exoribonuclease-resistant RNA element
   7276..7350    +  ncRNA          Flavivirus SLIV: Accession: RF01415 - Flavivirus 3'UTR stem loop IV
   8829..8963    -  polyA_signal   SV40 poly(A) signal: SV40 polyadenylation signal
   8986..9069    -  CDS            large T antigen (fragment): large T antigen from SV40 (simian virus 40)
   9141..9550    -  CDS            gag (truncated) (fragment): truncated Moloney murine leukemia virus (MMLV) gag gene lacking the start codon
   9640..9728    -  misc_feature   MESV Ψ (fragment): packaging signal of murine embryonic stem cell virus
   9780..9979    -  misc_feature   MMLV Ψ: packaging signal of Moloney murine leukemia virus (MMLV)
  10042..10633   -  LTR            LTR: long terminal repeat from Moloney murine leukemia virus
