[The description below was written by a language model from this plasmid's Addgene catalogue record and pLannotate feature annotations shown in this document.]
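Description:
pSF4 TetCMV 5'TOP intron Renilla-STOP 24xPP7 1xfirefly-siRNA xrRNA12 24xMS2 SV40 CTE polyA is a mammalian expression plasmid of about 11 kb that carries the 5'TOP variant of the TREAT reporter, an mRNA designed for single-molecule imaging of transcript turnover. It is maintained in E. coli at high copy through a ColE1/pUC-type origin and selected with ampicillin (AmpR). Although catalogued simply as a mammalian expression vector, the pSF4 backbone contains Moloney murine leukemia virus elements: a 5' LTR, Ψ packaging signals, a truncated gag and a self-inactivating ΔU3 3' LTR. The reporter cassette lies between them in the opposite orientation to the viral transcript. An FRT site sits next to the cassette; the record does not state how it or the retroviral elements are used.

The reporter is driven by a tetracycline response element with seven tetO copies fused to a minimal CMV promoter, so transcription depends on a Tet transactivator supplied by the host cell. According to the name and catalogue fields, the 5'UTR carries a TOP element. It is followed by a chimeric β-globin/immunoglobulin intron and the 936 bp human codon-optimised Renilla luciferase ORF ending in a stop codon. The 3'UTR contains 24 PP7 stem-loops, a single firefly siRNA target site, two flavivirus exoribonuclease-resistant pseudoknots (xrRNA1 and 2) and 24 MS2 stem-loops. The xrRNAs block 5'-to-3' exonucleolytic decay, so intact transcripts bind both PP7 and MS2 coat proteins, while stabilised decay intermediates retain only the MS2 signal. The PP7 and MS2 arrays, siRNA site and CTE are not annotated in the feature tables. The SV40 poly(A) signal is annotated on the opposite strand to the reporter. The two sequence records differ by only a few nucleotides and share the same annotation.
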