Addgene plasmid #104140: pSF4 TetCMV 5'TOP intron Renilla-STOP 24xPP7 1xfirefly-siRNA xrRNA12 24xMS2 SV40 CTE polyA
Purpose: Expresses TREAT-5'TOP reporter in mammalian cells
Depositing lab: Jeffrey Chao. Depositing organization: Friedrich Miescher Institute for Biomedical Research. Publication: The Dynamics of mRNA Turnover Revealed by Single-Molecule Imaging in Single Cells. Horvathova I, Voigt F, Kotrys AV, Zhan Y, Artus-Revel CG, Eglinger J, Stadler MB, Giorgetti L, Chao JA. Mol Cell. 2017 Nov 2;68(3):615-625.e9. doi: 10.1016/j.molcel.2017.09.030. Epub 2017 Oct 19. PubMed 29056324.
Backbone
  Vector backbone: pSF4
  Vector type: Mammalian Expression
Growth in bacteria
  Bacterial resistance: Ampicillin, 100 μg/mL
  Growth temperature: 37°C
  Growth strain: DH5alpha
  Copy number: High Copy
Gene/Insert
  Gene/Insert name: Renilla luciferase
  Species: Renilla reniformis
  Insert size (bp): 936
  Tag / fusion protein: TOP element in 5'UTR; 24xPP7 stem loops in 3'UTR; xrRNA1 and 2 pseudo knots in 3'UTR; 24xMS2 stem loops in 3'UTR
  Cloning method: Unknown
  Sequencing primers: 5′ AATACGACTCACTATAGGC
Terms and licenses: Academic/Nonprofit Terms; Industry Terms: Not Available to Industry
How to cite: pSF4 TetCMV 5'TOP intron Renilla-STOP 24xPP7 1xfirefly-siRNA xrRNA12 24xMS2 SV40 CTE polyA was a gift from Jeffrey Chao (Addgene plasmid # 104140 ; http://n2t.net/addgene:104140 ; RRID:Addgene_104140)
